>Addgene plasmid #74976 | pLKO.5 shETV4-B | depositor full sequence | sequence record 141829 | pLKO.5 shETV4-B sequence 7518 bps
AATTCTAGATCTTGAGACAAATGGCAGTATTCATCCACAATTTTAAAAGAAAAGGGGGGATTGGGGGGTA
CAGTGCAGGGGAAAGAATAGTAGACATAATAGCAACAGACATACAAACTAAAGAATTACAAAAACAAATT
ACAAAAATTCAAAATTTTCGGGTTTATTACAGGGACAGCAGAGATCCACTTTGGCGCCGGCTCGAGGGGG
CCCGGGTTGCGCCTTTTCCAAGGCAGCCCTGGGTTTGCGCAGGGACGCGGCTGCTCTGGGCGTGGTTCCG
GGAAACGCAGCGGCGCCGACCCTGGGTCTCGCACATTCTTCACGTCCGTTCGCAGCGTCACCCGGATCTT
CGCCGCTACCCTTGTGGGCCCCCCGGCGACGCTTCCTGCTCCGCCCCTAAGTCGGGAAGGTTCCTTGCGG
TTCGCGGCGTGCCGGACGTGACAAACGGAAGCCGCACGTCTCACTAGTACCCTCGCAGACGGACAGCGCC
AGGGAGCAATGGCAGCGCGCCGACCGCGATGGGCTGTGGCCAATAGCGGCTGCTCAGCAGGGCGCGCCGA
GAGCAGCGGCCGGGAAGGGGCGGTGCGGGAGGCGGGGTGTGGGGCGGTAGTGTGGGCCCTGTTCCTGCCC
GCGCGGTGTTCCGCATTCTGCAAGCCTCCGGAGCGCACGTCGGCAGTCGGCTCCCTCGTTGACCGAATCA
CCGACCTCTCTCCCCAGGGGGATCCACCGGAGCTTACCATGACCGAGTACAAGCCCACGGTGCGCCTCGC
CACCCGCGACGACGTCCCCAGGGCCGTACGCACCCTCGCCGCCGCGTTCGCCGACTACCCCGCCACGCGC
CACACCGTCGATCCGGACCGCCACATCGAGCGGGTCACCGAGCTGCAAGAACTCTTCCTCACGCGCGTCG
GGCTCGACATCGGCAAGGTGTGGGTCGCGGACGACGGCGCCGCCGTGGCGGTCTGGACCACGCCGGAGAG
CGTCGAAGCGGGGGCGGTGTTCGCCGAGATCGGCCCGCGCATGGCCGAGTTGAGCGGTTCCCGGCTGGCC
GCGCAGCAACAGATGGAAGGCCTCCTGGCGCCGCACCGGCCCAAGGAGCCCGCGTGGTTCCTGGCCACCG
TCGGCGTCTCGCCCGACCACCAGGGCAAGGGTCTGGGCAGCGCCGTCGTGCTCCCCGGAGTGGAGGCGGC
CGAGCGCGCCGGGGTGCCCGCCTTCCTGGAGACCTCCGCGCCCCGCAACCTCCCCTTCTACGAGCGGCTC
GGCTTCACCGTCACCGCCGACGTCGAGGTGCCCGAAGGACCGCGCACCTGGTGCATGACCCGCAAGCCCG
GTGCCTGAACGCGTTAAGTCGACAATCAACCTCTGGATTACAAAATTTGTGAAAGATTGACTGGTATTCT
TAACTATGTTGCTCCTTTTACGCTATGTGGATACGCTGCTTTAATGCCTTTGTATCATGCTATTGCTTCC
CGTATGGCTTTCATTTTCTCCTCCTTGTATAAATCCTGGTTGCTGTCTCTTTATGAGGAGTTGTGGCCCG
TTGTCAGGCAACGTGGCGTGGTGTGCACTGTGTTTGCTGACGCAACCCCCACTGGTTGGGGCATTGCCAC
CACCTGTCAGCTCCTTTCCGGGACTTTCGCTTTCCCCCTCCCTATTGCCACGGCGGAACTCATCGCCGCC
TGCCTTGCCCGCTGCTGGACAGGGGCTCGGCTGTTGGGCACTGACAATTCCGTGGTGTTGTCGGGGAAAT
CATCGTCCTTTCCTTGGCTGCTCGCCTGTGTTGCCACCTGGATTCTGCGCGGGACGTCCTTCTGCTACGT
CCCTTCGGCCCTCAATCCAGCGGACCTTCCTTCCCGCGGCCTGCTGCCGGCTCTGCGGCCTCTTCCGCGT
CTTCGCCTTCGCCCTCAGACGAGTCGGATCTCCCTTTGGGCCGCCTCCCCGCGTCGACTTTAAGACCAAT
GACTTACAAGGCAGCTGTAGATCTTAGCCACTTTTTAAAAGAAAAGGGGGGACTGGAAGGGCTAATTCAC
TCCCAACGAAGACAAGATCTGCTTTTTGCTTGTACTGGGTCTCTCTGGTTAGACCAGATCTGAGCCTGGG
AGCTCTCTGGCTAACTAGGGAACCCACTGCTTAAGCCTCAATAAAGCTTGCCTTGAGTGCTTCAAGTAGT
GTGTGCCCGTCTGTTGTGTGACTCTGGTAACTAGAGATCCCTCAGACCCTTTTAGTCAGTGTGGAAAATC
TCTAGCAGTACGTATAGTAGTTCATGTCATCTTATTATTCAGTATTTATAACTTGCAAAGAAATGAATAT
CAGAGAGTGAGAGGAACTTGTTTATTGCAGCTTATAATGGTTACAAATAAAGCAATAGCATCACAAATTT
CACAAATAAAGCATTTTTTTCACTGCATTCTAGTTGTGGTTTGTCCAAACTCATCAATGTATCTTATCAT
GTCTGGCTCTAGCTATCCCGCCCCTAACTCCGCCCATCCCGCCCCTAACTCCGCCCAGTTCCGCCCATTC
TCCGCCCCATGGCTGACTAATTTTTTTTATTTATGCAGAGGCCGAGGCCGCCTCGGCCTCTGAGCTATTC
CAGAAGTAGTGAGGAGGCTTTTTTGGAGGCCTAGGGACGTACCCAATTCGCCCTATAGTGAGTCGTATTA
CGCGCGCTCACTGGCCGTCGTTTTACAACGTCGTGACTGGGAAAACCCTGGCGTTACCCAACTTAATCGC
CTTGCAGCACATCCCCCTTTCGCCAGCTGGCGTAATAGCGAAGAGGCCCGCACCGATCGCCCTTCCCAAC
AGTTGCGCAGCCTGAATGGCGAATGGG
[124 nt withheld, positions 2828-2951]
C
[91 nt withheld, positions 2953-3043]
A
[49 nt withheld, positions 3045-3093]
CCTTTGACGTTGGAGTCCACGTTCTTT
[37 nt withheld, positions 3121-3157]
ACCCTATCTCGGTCTATTCTTTTGATTTATAAGGGATTTTGCCGATTTCGGCCTATTGGTTAAAAAATGA
GCTGATTTAACAAAAATTTAACGCGAATTTTAACAAAATATTAACGCTTACAATTTAGGTGGCACTTTTC
GGGGAAATGTGCGCGGAACCCCTATTTGTTTATTTTTCTAAATACATTCAAATATGTATCCGCTCATGAG
ACAATAACCCTGATAAATGCTTCAATAATATTGAAAAAGGAAGAGTATGAGTATTCAACATTTCCGTGTC
GCCCTTATTCCCTTTTTTGCGGCATTTTGCCTTCCTGTTTTTGCTCACCCAGAAACGCTGGTGAAAGTAA
AAGATGCTGAAGATCAGTTGGGTGCACGAGTGGGTTACATCGAACTGGATCTCAACAGCGGTAAGATCCT
TGAGAGTTTTCGCCCCGAAGAACGTTTTCCAATGATGAGCACTTTTAAAGTTCTGCTATGTGGCGCGGTA
TTATCCCGTATTGACGCCGGGCAAGAGCAACTCGGTCGCCGCATACACTATTCTCAGAATGACTTGGTTG
AGTACTCACCAGTCACAGAAAAGCATCTTACGGATGGCATGACAGTAAGAGAATTATGCAGTGCTGCCAT
AACCATGAGTGATAACACTGCGGCCAACTTACTTCTGACAACGATCGGAGGACCGAAGGAGCTAACCGCT
TTTTTGCACAACATGGGGGATCATGTAACTCGCCTTGATCGTTGGGAACCGGAGCTGAATGAAGCCATAC
CAAACGACGAGCGTGACACCACGATGCCTGTAGCAATGGCAACAACGTTGCGCAAACTATTAACTGGCGA
ACTACTTACTCTAGCTTCCCGGCAACAATTAATAGACTGGATGGAGGCGGATAAAGTTGCAGGACCACTT
CTGCGCTCGGCCCTTCCGGCTGGCTGGTTTATTGCTGATAAATCTGGAGCCGGTGAGCGTGGGTCTCGCG
GTATCATTGCAGCACTGGGGCCAGATGGTAAGCCCTCCCGTATCGTAGTTATCTACACGACGGGGAGTCA
GGCAACTATGGATGAACGAAATAGACAGATCGCTGAGATAGGTGCCTCACTGATTAAGCATTGGTAACTG
TCAGACCAAGTTTACTCATATATACTTTAGATTGATTTAAAACTTCATTTTTAATTTAAAAGGATCTAGG
TGAAGATCCTTTTTGATAATCTCATGACCAAAATCCCTTAACGTGAGTTTTCGTTCCACTGAGCGTCAGA
CCCCGTAGAAAAGATCAAAGGATCTTCTTGAGATCCTTTTTTTCTGCGCGTAATCTGCTGCTTGCAAACA
AAAAAACCACCGCTACCAGCGGTGGTTTGTTTGCCGGATCAAGAGCTACCAACTCTTTTTCCGAAGGTAA
CTGGCTTCAGCAGAGCGCAGATACCAAATACTGTTCTTCTAGTGTAGCCGTAGTTAGGCCACCACTTCAA
GAACTCTGTAGCACCGCCTACATACCTCGCTCTGCTAATCCTGTTACCAGTGGCTGCTGCCAGTGGCGAT
AAGTCGTGTCTTACCGGGTTGGACTCAAGACGATAGTTACCGGATAAGGCGCAGCGGTCGGGCTGAACGG
GGGGTTCGTGCACACAGCCCAGCTTGGAGCGAACGACCTACACCGAACTGAGATACCTACAGCGTGAGCT
ATGAGAAAGCGCCACGCTTCCCGAAGGGAGAAAGGCGGACAGGTATCCGGTAAGCGGCAGGGTCGGAACA
GGAGAGCGCACGAGGGAGCTTCCAGGGGGAAACGCCTGGTATCTTTATAGTCCTGTCGGGTTTCGCCACC
TCTGACTTGAGCGTCGATTTTTGTGATGCTCGTCAGGGGGGCGGAGCCTATGGAAAAACGCCAGCAACGC
GGCCTTTTTACGGTTCCTGGCCTTTTGCTGGCCTTTTGCTCACATGTTCTTTCCTGCGTTATCCCCTGAT
TCTGTGGATAACCGTATTACCGCCTTTGAGTGAGCTGATACCGCTCGCCGCAGCCGAACGACCGAGCGCA
GCGAGTCAGTGAGCGAGGAAGCGGAAGAGCGCCCAATACGCAAACCGCCTCTCCCCGCGCGTTGGCCGAT
TCATTAATGCAGCTGGCACGACAGGTTTCCCGACTGGAAAGCGGGCAGTGAGCGCAACGCAATTAATGTG
AGTTAGCTCACTCATTAGGCACCCCAGGCTTTACACTTTATGCTTCCGGCTCGTATGTTGTGTGGAATTG
TGAGCGGATAACAATTTCACACAGGAAACAGCTATGACCATGATTACGCCAAGCGCGCAATTAACCCTCA
CTAAAGGGAACAAAAGCTGGAGCTGCAAGCTTAATGTAGTCTTATGCAATACTCTTGTAGTCTTGCAACA
TGGTAACGATGAGTTAGCAACATGCCTTACAAGGAGAGAAAAAGCACCGTGCATGCCGATTGGTGGAAGT
AAGGTGGTACGATCGTGCCTTATTAGGAAGGCAACAGACGGGTCTGACATGGATTGGACGAACCACTGAA
TTGCCGCATTGCAGAGATATTGTATTTAAGTGCCTAGCTCGATACATAAACGGGTCTCTCTGGTTAGACC
AGATCTGAGCCTGGGAGCTCTCTGGCTAACTAGGGAACCCACTGCTTAAGCCTCAATAAAGCTTGCCTTG
AGTGCTTCAAGTAGTGTGTGCCCGTCTGTTGTGTGACTCTGGTAACTAGAGATCCCTCAGACCCTTTTAG
TCAGTGTGGAAAATCTCTAGCAGTGGCGCCCGAACAGGGACTTGAAAGCGAAAGGGAAACCAGAGGAGCT
CTCTCGACGCAGGACTCGGCTTGCTGAAGCGCGCACGGCAAGAGGCGAGGGGCGGCGACTGGTGAGTACG
CCAAAAATTTTGACTAGCGGAGGCTAGAAGGAGAGAGATGGGTGCGAGAGCGTCAGTATTAAGCGGGGGA
GAATTAGATCGCGATGGGAAAAAATTCGGTTAAGGCCAGGGGGAAAGAAAAAATATAAATTAAAACATAT
AGTATGGGCAAGCAGGGAGCTAGAACGATTCGCAGTTAATCCTGGCCTGTTAGAAACATCAGAAGGCTGT
AGACAAATACTGGGACAGCTACAACCATCCCTTCAGACAGGATCAGAAGAACTTAGATCATTATATAATA
CAGTAGCAACCCTCTATTGTGTGCATCAAAGGATAGAGATAAAAGACACCAAGGAAGCTTTAGACAAGAT
AGAGGAAGAGCAAAACAAAAGTAAGACCACCGCACAGCAAGCGGCCGCTGATCTTCAGACCTGGAGGAGG
AGATATGAGGGACAATTGGAGAAGTGAATTATATAAATATAAAGTAGTAAAAATTGAACCATTAGGAGTA
GCACCCACCAAGGCAAAGAGAAGAGTGGTGCAGAGAGAAAAAAGAGCAGTGGGAATAGGAGCTTTGTTCC
TTGGGTTCTTGGGAGCAGCAGGAAGCACTATGGGCGCAGCGTCAATGACGCTGACGGTACAGGCCAGACA
ATTATTGTCTGGTATAGTGCAGCAGCAGAACAATTTGCTGAGGGCTATTGAGGCGCAACAGCATCTGTTG
CAACTCACAGTCTGGGGCATCAAGCAGCTCCAGGCAAGAATCCTGGCTGTGGAAAGATACCTAAAGGATC
AACAGCTCCTGGGGATTTGGGGTTGCTCTGGAAAACTCATTTGCACCACTGCTGTGCCTTGGAATGCTAG
TTGGAGTAATAAATCTCTGGAACAGATTTGGAATCACACGACCTGGATGGAGTGGGACAGAGAAATTAAC
AATTACACAAGCTTAATACACTCCTTAATTGAAGAATCGCAAAACCAGCAAGAAAAGAATGAACAAGAAT
TATTGGAATTAGATAAATGGGCAAGTTTGTGGAATTGGTTTAACATAACAAATTGGCTGTGGTATATAAA
ATTATTCATAATGATAGTAGGAGGCTTGGTAGGTTTAAGAATAGTTTTTGCTGTACTTTCTATAGTGAAT
AGAGTTAGGCAGGGATATTCACCATTATCGTTTCAGACCCACCTCCCAACCCCGAGGGGACCCAGAGAGG
GCCTATTTCCCATGATTCCTTCATATTTGCATATACGATACAAGGCTGTTAGAGAGATAATTAGAATTAA
TTTGACTGTAAACACAAAGATATTAGTACAAAATACGTGACGTAGAAAGTAATAATTTCTTGGGTAGTTT
GCAGTTTTAAAATTATGTTTTAAAATGGACTATCATATGCTTACCGTAACTTGAAAGTATTTCGATTTCT
TGGCTTTATATATCTTGTGGAAAGGACGAGGTACCGGAGCGTTACGTGTACAAGTTTGCTCGAGCAAACT
TGTACACGTAACGCTTTTTTG
Features (pLannotate 1.2.2; 26 found; start..end, strand, type, name):
     41..158     +  misc_feature   cPPT/CTS: central polypurine tract and central termination sequence of HIV-1
    217..717     +  promoter       hPGK promoter: human phosphoglycerate kinase 1 promoter
    739..1338    +  CDS            PuroR (fragment): puromycin N-acetyltransferase; pac from Streptomyces; confers resistance to puromycin
   1354..1942    +  misc_feature   WPRE: woodchuck hepatitis virus posttranscriptional regulatory element
   1993..2012    +  misc_feature   cPPT/CTS (fragment): central polypurine tract and central termination sequence of HIV-1
   2014..2247    +  LTR            3' LTR (ΔU3): self-inactivating 3' long terminal repeat (LTR) from HIV-1
   2325..2446    +  polyA_signal   SV40 poly(A) signal: SV40 polyadenylation signal
   2486..2621    +  rep_origin     SV40 ori: SV40 origin of replication
   2642..2660    -  promoter       T7 promoter: promoter for bacteriophage T7 RNA polymerase
   2668..2823    +  CDS            lacZα (fragment): LacZα fragment of β-galactosidase; lacZ fragment
   2828..3256    +  rep_origin     f1 ori (sequence partly withheld): f1 bacteriophage origin of replication; arrow indicates direction of (+) strand synthesis
   3309..3413    +  promoter       AmpR promoter: bla
   3414..4274    +  CDS            AmpR: β-lactamase; bla; confers resistance to ampicillin, carbenicillin, and related antibiotics
   4445..5033    +  rep_origin     ori: high-copy-number ColE1/pMB1/pBR322/pUC origin of replication
   5216..5308    +  CDS            lacI (fragment): lac repressor; lacI; The lac repressor binds to the lac operator to inhibit transcription in E. coli. This inhibition can be relieved by adding lactose or isopropyl-β-D-thiogalactopyranoside (IPTG).
   5321..5342    +  protein_bind   CAP binding site: CAP binding activates transcription in the presence of cAMP. E. coli catabolite activator protein
   5357..5387    +  promoter       lac promoter: promoter for the E. coli lac operon
   5395..5411    +  protein_bind   lac operator: The lac repressor binds to the lac operator to inhibit transcription in E. coli. This inhibition can be relieved by adding lactose or isopropyl-β-D-thiogalactopyranoside (IPTG). lac repressor encoded by lacI
   5456..5474    +  promoter       T3 promoter: promoter for bacteriophage T3 RNA polymerase
   5502..5728    +  promoter       RSV promoter: Rous sarcoma virus enhancer/promoter
   5729..5909    +  LTR            5' LTR (truncated): truncated 5' long terminal repeat (LTR) from HIV-1
   5956..6081    +  misc_feature   HIV-1 Ψ: packaging signal of human immunodeficiency virus type 1
   6065..6428    +  CDS            HIV-1 gag (fragment): gag protein from human immunodeficiency virus 1; gag
   6574..6807    +  misc_feature   RRE: The Rev response element (RRE) of HIV-1 allows for Rev-dependent mRNA export from the nucleus to the cytoplasm.
   7184..7210    +  CDS            Rev (fragment): human immunodeficiency virus 1 (HIV-1) Rev protein; rev; enhances nuclear export of unspliced and incompletely spliced viral mRNAs
   7214..7454    +  promoter       U6 promoter: RNA polymerase III promoter for human U6 snRNA
