[The description below was written by a language model from this plasmid's Addgene catalogue record and pLannotate feature annotations shown in this document.]
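Description:
pLKO.5 shETV4-B is a third-generation, self-inactivating HIV-1-based lentiviral shRNA vector built on the pLKO.5 backbone from the Broad Institute Genetic Perturbation Platform. It carries a short hairpin RNA targeting human ETV4 (also known as PEA3 or E1AF), an ETS-family transcription factor. In bacteria it is maintained through a high-copy ColE1/pUC-type origin and selected with ampicillin via the β-lactamase gene. An f1 origin, an SV40 origin and remnants of the lac region (lacZα and lacI fragments, lac promoter/operator, T3 and T7 promoters) are also present in the plasmid backbone.

The viral genome is transcribed in packaging cells from an RSV promoter fused to a truncated 5' LTR, which makes transcription Tat-independent. It contains the Ψ packaging signal with a partial gag sequence, the Rev response element for nuclear export of the full-length RNA, and a cPPT/CTS. It ends in a ΔU3 3' LTR that inactivates LTR promoter activity after integration, followed by an SV40 polyadenylation signal. The human U6 RNA polymerase III promoter lies at the end of the annotated map, immediately upstream of the hairpin, which was cloned between AgeI and EcoRI sites; the hairpin itself is not annotated as a feature. Downstream, the human PGK promoter drives the puromycin N-acetyltransferase gene for selection of transduced mammalian cells, and a WPRE enhances transcript expression.

The recorded backbone size exceeds the total vector size, presumably because a stuffer fragment is replaced during cloning, though the record does not say so. The construct is intended for stable ETV4 knockdown, and the associated publication concerns how ETS factors modulate sensitivity to MAPK pathway inhibition.
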