Addgene plasmid #74976: pLKO.5 shETV4-B
Purpose: shETV4 shRNA
Depositing lab: William Hahn. Depositing organization: Dana-Farber Cancer Institute. Publication: ATXN1L, CIC, and ETS Transcription Factors Modulate Sensitivity to MAPK Pathway Inhibition. Wang B, Krall EB, Aguirre AJ, Kim M, Widlund HR, Doshi MB, Sicinska E, Sulahian R, Goodale A, Cowley GS, Piccioni F, Doench JG, Root DE, Hahn WC. Cell Rep. 2017 Feb 7;18(6):1543-1557. doi: 10.1016/j.celrep.2017.01.031. PubMed 28178529.
Backbone
  Vector backbone: pLKO.5
  Backbone manufacturer: Broad Institute - Genetic Perturbation Platform
  Backbone size w/o insert (bp): 9335
  Total vector size (bp): 7518
  Vector type: Mammalian Expression, RNAi
  Selectable markers: Puromycin
Growth in bacteria
  Bacterial resistance: Ampicillin, 100 μg/mL
  Growth temperature: 37°C
  Growth strain: NEB Stable
  Copy number: High Copy
Gene/Insert
  Gene/Insert name: ETV4
  gRNA/shRNA sequence: AGCGTTACGTGTACAAGTTTG
  Species: H. sapiens (human)
  Entrez Gene: ETV4 (a.k.a. E1A-F, E1AF, PEA3, PEAS3)
  Cloning method: Restriction Enzyme; 5′ cloning site AgeI (unknown if destroyed); 3′ cloning site EcoRI (unknown if destroyed)
  Sequencing primers: 5′ GACTATCATATGCTTACCGT
Terms and licenses: Academic/Nonprofit Terms; Industry Terms: Not Available to Industry
How to cite: pLKO.5 shETV4-B was a gift from William Hahn (Addgene plasmid # 74976 ; http://n2t.net/addgene:74976 ; RRID:Addgene_74976)
