>Addgene plasmid #74976 | pLKO.5 shETV4-B | addgene partial sequence | sequence record 147115 | hU6-F 5'-GAGGGCCTATTTCCCATGATT-3'
TNCATCGATCAGGGCTGTTAGAGAGATAATTAGAATTAATTTGACTGTAAACACAAAGATATTAGTACAA
AATACGTGACGTAGAAAGTAATAATTTCTTGGGTAGTTTGCAGTTTTAAAATTATGTTTTAAAATGGACT
ATCATATGCTTACCGTAACTTGAAAGTATTTCGATTTCTTGGCTTTATATATCTTGTGGAAAGGACGAGG
TACCGGAGCGTTACGTG
