>Addgene plasmid #74976 | pLKO.5 shETV4-B | addgene partial sequence | sequence record 148945 | hU6-F 5'-GAGGGCCTATTTCCCATGATT-3'
CAGGCTGTTAGAGAGATAATTAGAATTAATTTGACTGTAAACACAAAGATATTAGTACAAAATACGTGAC
GTAGAAAGTAATAATTTCTTGGGTAGTTTGCAGTTTTAAAATTATGTTTTAAAATGGACTATCATATGCT
TACCGTAACTTGAAAGTATTTCGATTTCTTGGCTTTATATATCTTGTGGAAAGGACGAGGTACCGGAGCG
TTACGTGTACAAGTTTGCTCGAGCAAACTTGTACACGTAACGCTTTTTTGAATTCTAGATCTTGAGACAA
ATGGCAGTATTCATCCACAATTTTAAAAGAAAAGGGGGGATTGGGGGGTACAGTGCAGGGGAAAGAATAG
TAGACATAATAGCAACAGACATACAAACTAAAGAATTACAAAAACAAATTACAAAAATTCAAAATTTTCG
GGTTTATTACAGGGACAGCAGAGATCCACTTTGGCGCCGGCTCGAGGGGGCCCGGGTTGCGCCTTTTCCA
AGGCAGCCCTGGGTTTGCGCAGGGACGCGGCTGCTCTGGGCGTGGTTCCGGGAAACGCAGCGGCGCCGAC
CCTGGGTCTCGCACATTCTTCACGTCCGTTCGCAGCGTCACCCGGATCTTCGCCGCTACCCTTGTGGGCC
CCCCGGCGACGCTTCCTGCTCCGCCCCTAAGTCGGGAAGGTTCCTTGCGGTTCGCGGCGTGCCGGACGTG
ACAAACGGAAGCCGCACGTCTCACTAGTACCCTCGCAGACGGACAGCGCCAGGGGAGCAATGGCAGCGCG
